>Addgene plasmid #191023 | pEY17 | addgene full sequence | sequence record 376266 | Addgene NGS Result
TCACACAGGAAACAGCTATGACCATGATTACGCCAAGCTGTAAGTTTAAACATGATCTTACTAACTAACT
ATTCTCATTTAAATTTTCAGAGCTTAAAAATGGCTGAAATCACTCACAACGATGGATACGCTAACAACTT
GGAAATGAAATAAGCTTGCATGCTCTGTCACATACTGCTCGAATCGGAGGTAGGTTTGAAAAACATGCAA
TTCATTTCCAAAATATGACGAATTTTGAAAAAAAAAAATAGAAAAGAAACTCAATTAAATTACCTTATTT
TTTCTAGTACGTCAATTTTGACTCGCACTTAAAATCTGCATTTTAAAAATGAAAATTCAGTGCAGCTGCA
GTGCAGTGCGGCTATTATTTTCGGCATTTTTGCAAAACTTACACACCACCGTTATAAGAAAATATTTGTC
TTTTTTTTTAAATTTTTATTCAGTCGTTATTCGAAAAAGACTTACAGTACCTTGCTGAATTCCTTCCGCA
TTGCGCTAAAATTTACCGATTGCAAAATAATCTTACATGCTATAGTAATAAAAAATTTACATACTTGCCA
TTTCATTTCATTTAATTATTTCATCCAATTTATCTTGATCAGTATTACTCTTTGTTAAAAATTCCACTGT
TCAATTTTTACATTTCAGTTGTTTTAATATCGAAGTGCACAAGAAGCGCGAACATAATGGACACCATCGC
TCAAAAATTATGCTTCTAGTTGTAGTTCCTCGAGCATTTTTGATCTCAAAAGACATTTCCAAGAGCAATA
ATTGCCATTTTTGAGCTACAAGTACCATATCCTGCTCATAATTCATGTTCCACCACTCCCTAAAGTTTTT
TCTTTGGAATTCCCCAGACTTTGCGCCTAAAATTCTCGTTATTCTCTCCAATTCAATTGGCTCAATTCAA
CTGACTAGATTTCAGTGATGTAGGTAGCGCGGAACTCAGTATTAAGAGAGGACTCAACTCAGTTTCTAAT
CCAATTTCAACAAATTCTAAGACACCGAAACGCTGCAGGTCTCGTAGAGCCTACGTGTTGACAGGTTCTT
CCTTTTCAATCTATTTCCGTCGATATTCCGGCGTCATTTAGTTGAAAATGAGTGAAAAAATGCGATCTGA
CGCGAATTCACGTGAACTCGAAAATTCGAGAATGTAATCATTAAGTTTCCAAACACCAAGTTCTCTTTCG
AAACCAAGTCAATAGAAAAATGAGACACCCACGAGAAGAAGGTTGGTCCGAAAAAAGAAACTAAAGAAGT
TATTTATTTCTCTTTTTGATGTTTGTTGAGCAGAATATGATTTAGTTAAGCACATCTGATTTCAACGCCG
ATGAATGAGGTCGTAGGCGTCACGTTCAATTTGATCTGATTTGTTCAGTGCTTACGAGTAGAAATTCTAA
ATATGATGTTACTTTTTGGTTCTGTAAGATGGAGCTGGGTATACATGTGGTGCACGGCAATCGCTATTTG
GCAATTTCAGTCATTTCGGCAAATTCGGCAATTTTGGCGAATTCTCATATTTTGGAAATTTTGGCAAATG
CGGAAAATTTCAAAAACAAGCAATTACCAAATTTGCCAAACGCCGAAAAATTTAAAAAAAAACCGACATT
TGCTGGTATTTTTTTTTAATCAGGATGCTAATTATGTAAGGTTAATCTATAAATTCTTAAAACACACTTA
ACTTTGAAATTGAAATCACTGACATTTCGCGCATTCGCCGATAAAATCTCTAAATAAAATAATGTAAACT
GTGTCCAGTTCTGGTACTTGTTTAGTATACCTGGTTCAAAATATTTTCCAATGCGTTTTCCATTTATTTA
TTTTAGAAATGATCATTTAATTAAAACGTAAAATTCGCATTTTCAAGCTTAGAAACATTAATCCTAAGTC
CAATATGGACAAAAAGAGTAGTGTATTAGTACCAAGTAAGAACCCTAAAAAAAAAATATTCTAATTAAAT
TTTTGGCAAAATGCCACATTTTTCTTTTTTTTCTCAACGGGGAAAAGTTGTGTTTCTTCCCTTTTTATTA
AATTTTTTGTTTTCCTTAGGCTAAGTACAACTTGAAATGGAACAGAAATTACATAAATTTATTGCTTTCA
CATTTTGCTCTTCTTCACTCAAATCTTGGACTCTTGCTTTTCACAAAAAAAACCTTATAAACAAAAATAA
GACATCTGAAAAAATGATGAACTTCCTGTCAGTTTGTTCCAGTATCCTTCTTAAATTTCCTTGTTTTCAC
ATCACAAAAATCCTACATCACGCTTCGACTCATTTCCTGACAGTCATCACATCACCAAATGAATTTCTAT
TTTTACAATATAGTTGTAGTATTTTTGTCGAACATATATTGTTCTAACTAACTTCTTAAAAAATTGTGCT
CTTGACTGAACACAAATTTCTGCGTCGTTTCACGTTTACTTTTCTCAATTTTTTAAAACCAAAATTTAAC
TGTAAACTTCTGCATTGTTCTAAAAACTCACAGGTTATCTCAAAAAGATAAATTTCAAAGTGAGATTTTT
TTAAAAAAATTCCGGACTGTTTTTTGATTTTGATGTTTTTAATGAATTTTTAAAATTCTTTATTAGTGCC
TGAAATTAACAATAATTTTAAAGTTTGTCACACTGCGAATAAATTAATCTCACATTTCGTACGTTTAGAA
AGATGCATGAAACTCCGTCGTTCTTATGAAGTTAATTAAGACATGGCTAATTGAAAGCCCACATGGTCAT
GAAAAAGTAAAACTTACAACTTTTTACTGAATATTAACCAGTCTCTATAAATATCCCAGCTTAGCCGGAA
TAGGGTCACGAAAACATGAAAATAAAGCTTGAACCTATTGCTATGATTTTCAATGCCACCTTTTGCAGTT
TAATATACACTATTACTACTTCTCAGTTCAAGTTCACTTCTGAGACGGAACCTTTATTTTCTAACTTTCT
TTAATCTTACTTTTTATGAGCCGAATGTTCTATTTTGTAAAATGATCAGATACAAGCCCAAAGCTAATTT
TGCCAATAAGTGTTAGTAGATCAATTGAATTACAATATAATGACCTGGGCGGAATAGATTTTTGCACTGA
TTTTTTTCCAAGCTTACTCTATGAATATTCATAGATCATCTTCAAAGGTAGCGTGTGTTGTAGTTGTGTT
TTGTCGGGTTCGTGTTATTTGACTCAGCTCAAGTAGATGTTGTAGTCTTCCCTCAATCAACGCGTGGGCT
TGACCCTCTTTAAATTGAGTGAAAACCAGCCAATCTATTTGAAATCTACCCCCGAAATGAGATTCGACGA
TGACACGACGTGTGTGTTACGTGCGCTGAGAATTTAGGAAAAAAAAGATAATCTTCTTTTCGTTAGCTGC
GCCACAACCTGTGCAGATAAACTCCGCACAATTGAAGTTCTTACTGGTCCCACCCGATTTATTCAATTGT
ATTGTGTCTTTTTTTCTTATTTCTCTACAACTCTAACTTTCTTCAACTATTCTCTACATCAGTGCTTTTT
TCCACCATGAAAAAAGAAATGACGTCGTTGTTTCTTAGGAGGGGCGGAGCCTCAACTCAATGGTCCGTTC
GAATAGATCCCACCCCTCATATAAATAGGACTGAAACCAAAGAAGTTTTTAAATTTTCAGCTTACCGTGT
TTCTCAATTTTCAAAATAGTCTTTTTTGTGTCTGAACGGGCTGATCAATTATGTTTTTTTTTGAATGAAA
AATCTTCCTCCCAAGCCTTAAAATTCCTTCCAAAGATCGAAAGTTATGTCTATTCAAGTTACTTCTTCTT
AGATCAAATATTAAACAAAAAAATACGCCATCATTCTCTCACATTTAGTAATTCAAAATTTCGATTTGTT
TTCGAACTTTTGAATTTCCCGCCTAGGAAGTGACATGAGTGAAATCTCATTAGATAAATGTGCCACTCAC
CGATGACACCATTTTCAAATAAGGGGGGGGGGTGTTTCGAATACCTTGTACACGCGTTTCCGCAAAACCA
CACACCCCGAGTTCCTCAGCTTCTTCCCCTCGACCCATGAGCCACGTCAAGATGTCAGCGTGTCACTTTT
CATTGCTTCACCTTCTACGGTAACGAGAAAAGGCGGGGAATCCAGGATCTGGTGTGACTTCTTCCTTCTT
CGTATCTTCCTAAAAATGTTCGTTTACTTTTTAGCGAGTGTCATTTGATGGGATGTCGTTCTTGAGGAAA
GAGGCTAGAAGCTTAATACTCTCATATTTCATATTATTGGCATCAAGACGTTTATTATTTAACTACAATA
ACGATTGCTTTAACAACTAAAAATAATAATTTCAGGGTTAGACACCCGGGATTGGCCAAAGGACCCAAAG
GTATGTTTCGAATGATACTAACATAACATAGAACATTTTCAGGAGGACCCTTGCTTGGAGGGTACCGAGC
TCAGAAAAAATGACCGCTCCAAAGAAGAAGCGCAAGGTTCCAGTCGAGAAGATGACTGCCCCAAAAAAGA
AACGTAAGGTCCCGCGGATGTCAGAGCTTATTAAGGAGAATATGCATATGAAACTGTACATGGAAGGAAC
CGTGGACAACCATCACTTTAAGTGCACTTCGGAGGGGGAAGGCAAACCGTACGAGGGCACCCAGACCATG
CGAATCAAGGTGGTCGAGGGAGGCCCACTGCCCTTCGCCTTCGACATTCTGGTAAGTTTAAACATATATA
TACTAACTAACCCTGATTATTTAAATTTTCAGGCTACTAGCTTCCTGTACGGCAGCAAGACTTTTATTAA
TCACACCCAGGGCATCCCGGACTTCTTCAAACAGTCGTTCCCTGAGGGCTTCACATGGGAGCGTGTGACC
ACATACGAAGACGGTGGCGTTCTCACCGCTACCCAGGACACCAGCCTCCAGGACGGTTGCCTCATATATA
ATGTGGTAAGTTTAAACAGTTCGGTACTAACTAACCATACATATTTAAATTTTCAGAAGATCCGGGGAGT
AAACTTCACATCCAATGGTCCGGTTATGCAGAAGAAAACACTCGGCTGGGAGGCCTTCACCGAGACGCTG
TATCCGGCTGACGGAGGCCTGGAAGGTCGAAACGACATGGCCCTGAAGCTCGTCGGCGGTAGCCATCTCA
TCGCAAACGCTAAGACCACATATAGATCCAAGAAACCGGTAAGTTTAAACATGATTTTACTAACTAACTA
ATCTGATTTAAATTTTCAGGCTAAGAACCTTAAAATGCCGGGAGTCTACTATGTTGACTACAGACTGGAA
CGGATCAAGGAGGCCAACAACGAGACCTACGTCGAGCAGCACGAGGTTGCAGTTGCCAGATACTGCGACC
TCCCGAGCAAACTGGGTCACAAGCTTAATCCTAGGATACCGGTGGGTGAAGACCCACCAAAGCCATCTGC
CAAGGGAGCCAAGAAGGCCGCCAAGACCGTTACGAAGCCAAAGGACGGAAAGAAGAGACGTCATGCCCGT
AAGGAATCATACTCCGTCTACATCTACCGTGTCCTCAAGCAAGTTCATCCAGACACTGGAGTTTCCTCCA
AAGCCATGTCTATCATGAACTCTTTTGTCAACGATGTCTTCGAGCGTATTGCTGCTGAAGCATCCCGTCT
TGCTCACTACAACAAGCGTTCCACAATCTCATCCCGCGAAATTCAGACCGCTGTCCGTCTGATCCTTCCA
GGAGAGCTTGCCAAGCACGCCGTGTCTGAGGGAACCAAGGCCGTTACCAAGTACACTTCCAGCAAGTAGG
AATTCCAACTGAGCGCCGGTCGCTACCATTACCAACTTGTCTGGTGTCAAAAATAATAGGGGCCGCTGTC
ATCAGAGTAAGTTTAAACTGAGTTCTACTAACTAACGAGTAATATTTAAATTTTCAGCATCTCGCGCCCG
TGCCTCTGACTTCTAAGTCCAATTACTCTTCAACATCCCTACATGCTCTTTCTCCCTGTGCTCCCACCCC
CTATTTTTGTTATTATCAAAAAACTTCTCTTAATTTCTTTGTTTTTTAGCTTCTTTTAAGTCACCTCTAA
CAATGAAATTGTGTAGATTCAAAAATAGAATTAATTCGTAATAAAAAGTCGAAAAAAATTGTGCTCCCTC
CCCCCATTAATAATAATTCTATCCCAAAATCTACACAATGTTCTGTGTACACTTCTTATGTTTTTTACTT
CTGATAAATTTTTTTGAAACATCATAGAAAAAACCGCACACAAAATACCTTATCATATGTTACGTTTCAG
TTTATGACCGCAATTTTTATTTCTTCGCACGTCTGGGCCTCTCATGACGTCAAATCATGCTCATCGTGAA
AAAGTTTTGGAGTATTTTTGGAATTTTTCAATCAAGTGAAAGTTTATGAAATTAATTTTCCTGCTTTTGC
TTTTTGGGGTTTCCCCTATTGTTTGTCAAGATTTCGAGGACGGCGTTTTTCTTGCTAAAATCACAAGTAT
TGATGAGCACGATGCAAGAAAGATCGGAAGAAGGTTTGGGTTTGAGGCTCAGTGGAAGGTGAGTAGAAGT
TGATAATTTGAAAGTGGAGTAGTGTCTATGGGGTTTTTGCCTTAAATGACAGAATACATTCCCAATATAC
CAAACATAACTGTTTCCTACTAGTCGGCCGTACGGGCCCTTTCGTCTCGCGCGTTTCGGTGATGACGGTG
AAAACCTCTGACACATGCAGCTCCCGGAGACGGTCACAGCTTGTCTGTAAGCGGATGCCGGGAGCAGACA
AGCCCGTCAGGGCGCGTCAGCGGGTGTTGGCGGGTGTCGGGGCTGGCTTAACTATGCGGCATCAGAGCAG
ATTGTACTGAGAGTGCACCATATGCGGTGTGAAATACCGCACAGATGCGTAAGGAGAAAATACCGCATCA
GGCGGCCTTAAGGGCCTCGTGATACGCCTATTTTTATAGGTTAATGTCATGATAATAATGGTTTCTTAGA
CGTCAGGTGGCACTTTTCGGGGAAATGTGCGCGGAACCCCTATTTGTTTATTTTTCTAAATACATTCAAA
TATGTATCCGCTCATGAGACAATAACCCTGATAAATGCTTCAATAATATTGAAAAAGGAAGAGTATGAGT
ATTCAACATTTCCGTGTCGCCCTTATTCCCTTTTTTGCGGCATTTTGCCTTCCTGTTTTTGCTCACCCAG
AAACGCTGGTGAAAGTAAAAGATGCTGAAGATCAGTTGGGTGCACGAGTGGGTTACATCGAACTGGATCT
CAACAGCGGTAAGATCCTTGAGAGTTTTCGCCCCGAAGAACGTTTTCCAATGATGAGCACTTTTAAAGTT
CTGCTATGTGGCGCGGTATTATCCCGTATTGACGCCGGGCAAGAGCAACTCGGTCGCCGCATACACTATT
CTCAGAATGACTTGGTTGAGTACTCACCAGTCACAGAAAAGCATCTTACGGATGGCATGACAGTAAGAGA
ATTATGCAGTGCTGCCATAACCATGAGTGATAACACTGCGGCCAACTTACTTCTGACAACGATCGGAGGA
CCGAAGGAGCTAACCGCTTTTTTGCACAACATGGGGGATCATGTAACTCGCCTTGATCGTTGGGAACCGG
AGCTGAATGAAGCCATACCAAACGACGAGCGTGACACCACGATGCCTGTAGCAATGGCAACAACGTTGCG
CAAACTATTAACTGGCGAACTACTTACTCTAGCTTCCCGGCAACAATTAATAGACTGGATGGAGGCGGAT
AAAGTTGCAGGACCACTTCTGCGCTCGGCCCTTCCGGCTGGCTGGTTTATTGCTGATAAATCTGGAGCCG
GTGAGCGTGGGTCTCGCGGTATCATTGCAGCACTGGGGCCAGATGGTAAGCCCTCCCGTATCGTAGTTAT
CTACACGACGGGGAGTCAGGCAACTATGGATGAACGAAATAGACAGATCGCTGAGATAGGTGCCTCACTG
ATTAAGCATTGGTAACTGTCAGACCAAGTTTACTCATATATACTTTAGATTGATTTAAAACTTCATTTTT
AATTTAAAAGGATCTAGGTGAAGATCCTTTTTGATAATCTCATGACCAAAATCCCTTAACGTGAGTTTTC
GTTCCACTGAGCGTCAGACCCCGTAGAAAAGATCAAAGGATCTTCTTGAGATCCTTTTTTTCTGCGCGTA
ATCTGCTGCTTGCAAACAAAAAAACCACCGCTACCAGCGGTGGTTTGTTTGCCGGATCAAGAGCTACCAA
CTCTTTTTCCGAAGGTAACTGGCTTCAGCAGAGCGCAGATACCAAATACTGTTCTTCTAGTGTAGCCGTA
GTTAGGCCACCACTTCAAGAACTCTGTAGCACCGCCTACATACCTCGCTCTGCTAATCCTGTTACCAGTG
GCTGCTGCCAGTGGCGATAAGTCGTGTCTTACCGGGTTGGACTCAAGACGATAGTTACCGGATAAGGCGC
AGCGGTCGGGCTGAACGGGGGGTTCGTGCACACAGCCCAGCTTGGAGCGAACGACCTACACCGAACTGAG
ATACCTACAGCGTGAGCTATGAGAAAGCGCCACGCTTCCCGAAGGGAGAAAGGCGGACAGGTATCCGGTA
AGCGGCAGGGTCGGAACAGGAGAGCGCACGAGGGAGCTTCCAGGGGGAAACGCCTGGTATCTTTATAGTC
CTGTCGGGTTTCGCCACCTCTGACTTGAGCGTCGATTTTTGTGATGCTCGTCAGGGGGGCGGAGCCTATG
GAAAAACGCCAGCAACGCGGCCTTTTTACGGTTCCTGGCCTTTTGCTGGCCTTTTGCTCACATGTTCTTT
CCTGCGTTATCCCCTGATTCTGTGGATAACCGTATTACCGCCTTTGAGTGAGCTGATACCGCTCGCCGCA
GCCGAACGACCGAGCGCAGCGAGTCAGTGAGCGAGGAAGCGGAAGAGCGCCCAATACGCAAACCGCCTCT
CCCCGCGCGTTGGCCGATTCATTAATGCAGCTGGCACGACAGGTTTCCCGACTGGAAAGCGGGCAGTGAG
CGCAACGCAATTAATGTGAGTTAGCTCACTCATTAGGCACCCCAGGCTTTACACTTTATGCTTCCGGCTC
GTATGTTGTGTGGAATTGTGAGCGGATAACAATT
Features (pLannotate 1.2.2; 13 found; start..end, strand, type, name):
   1978..1994    +  terminator     CYC1 terminator (fragment): S. cerevisiae CYC1; transcription terminator for CYC1
   4504..5349    +  CDS            mTagBFP2: mTagBFP2 is a basic (constitutively fluorescent) blue fluorescent protein published in 2011, derived from Entacmaea quadricolor. It is reported to be a very rapidly-maturing monomer with very low acid sensitivity.
   5374..5736    +  CDS            his-11: H2B1_CAEEL - Experimental evidence at protein level: Swiss-Prot protein existence level 1. Core component of nucleosome. Nucleosomes wrap and compact DNA into chromatin, limiting DNA accessibility to the cellular machineries which require DNA as a template. Histones thereby play a central role in transcription regulation, DNA repair, DNA replication and chromosomal stability. DNA accessibility is regulated via a complex set of post-translational modifications of histones, also called histone code, and nucleosome remodeling. From Caenorhabditis elegans.
   6346..6498    +  CDS            aex-5 (fragment): AEX5_CAEEL - Also known as kpc-3 From Caenorhabditis elegans.
   6626..6661    +  CDS            rop (fragment): Rop protein, which maintains plasmids at low copy number; rop
   6763..6862    +  misc_feature   bom (fragment): basis of mobility region from pBR322
   6960..7064    +  promoter       AmpR promoter: bla
   7065..7925    +  CDS            AmpR: β-lactamase; bla; confers resistance to ampicillin, carbenicillin, and related antibiotics
   8096..8684    +  rep_origin     ori: high-copy-number ColE1/pMB1/pBR322/pUC origin of replication
   8867..8959    +  CDS            lacI (fragment): lac repressor; lacI; The lac repressor binds to the lac operator to inhibit transcription in E. coli. This inhibition can be relieved by adding lactose or isopropyl-β-D-thiogalactopyranoside (IPTG).
   8972..8993    +  protein_bind   CAP binding site: CAP binding activates transcription in the presence of cAMP. E. coli catabolite activator protein
   9008..9038    +  promoter       lac promoter: promoter for the E. coli lac operon
   9046..9062    +  protein_bind   lac operator: The lac repressor binds to the lac operator to inhibit transcription in E. coli. This inhibition can be relieved by adding lactose or isopropyl-β-D-thiogalactopyranoside (IPTG). lac repressor encoded by lacI
