[The description below was written by a language model from this plasmid's Addgene catalogue record and pLannotate feature annotations shown in this document.]
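Description:
pEY17 is a C. elegans expression plasmid built on the pPD95.62 worm vector backbone and assembled by Gibson cloning. It is one of the neuron-type reporters associated with the NeuroPAL multicolor atlas for whole-brain neuronal identification. In E. coli it is maintained through a high-copy ColE1/pUC-type origin and selected with ampicillin via the bla (AmpR) gene and its own promoter. The table also lists small backbone remnants: fragments of rop, the pBR322 bom region and lacI, together with a CAP site, lac promoter and lac operator. These play no role in the worm reporter.

The payload is a transcriptional reporter for flp-18, a C. elegans gene. The catalogue lists flp-18 as the insert and describes the plasmid as a flp-18 reporter, so flp-18 regulatory sequence presumably drives expression. This sequence is not annotated in the feature table, but it most likely occupies the large unannotated stretch upstream of the fluorescent protein. The tiny CYC1 terminator hit within that region is probably a chance match. Downstream lies the mTagBFP2 coding sequence, a rapidly maturing monomeric blue fluorescent protein, followed closely by his-11, a C. elegans histone H2B. The arrangement suggests a fluorophore–histone fusion, which would tether the signal to chromatin and account for the nuclear localization stated in the record. An aex-5 fragment is annotated after the cassette; the record does not explain it, and the 3' UTR is not annotated. Nuclear blue labelling in flp-18-expressing neurons gives compact, separable signals suited to identifying cells. The record refers to the NeuroPAL publication for the actual expression pattern.
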