Addgene plasmid #191023: pEY17
Purpose: flp-18 fluorescent neural reporter driving nuclear mTagBFP2 expression (refer to NeuroPAL paper for expression)
Depositing lab: Oliver Hobert & Eviatar Yemini. Depositing organization: Columbia University. Publication: NeuroPAL: A Multicolor Atlas for Whole-Brain Neuronal Identification in C. elegans. Yemini E, Lin A, Nejatbakhsh A, Varol E, Sun R, Mena GE, Samuel ADT, Paninski L, Venkatachalam V, Hobert O. Cell. 2021 Jan 7;184(1):272-288.e11. doi: 10.1016/j.cell.2020.12.012. Epub 2020 Dec 29. PubMed 33378642.
Backbone
  Vector backbone: pPD95.62
  Vector type: Worm Expression
Growth in bacteria
  Bacterial resistance: Ampicillin, 100 μg/mL
  Growth temperature: 37°C
  Growth strain: DH5alpha
  Copy number: Unknown
Gene/Insert
  Gene/Insert name: flp-18 CELE_Y48D7A.2
  Species: C. elegans (nematode)
  Mutation: None
  Entrez Gene: flp-18 (a.k.a. CELE_Y48D7A.2)
  Cloning method: Gibson Cloning
Terms and licenses: Academic/Nonprofit Terms; Industry Terms: Not Available to Industry
How to cite: pEY17 was a gift from Oliver Hobert & Eviatar Yemini (Addgene plasmid # 191023 ; http://n2t.net/addgene:191023 ; RRID:Addgene_191023)
